Addgene plasmid #168234: pMK439 (Stag-3FLAG-P2A-BSD)
Purpose: C-terminal tagging with Stag-3FLAG
Depositing lab: Masato Kanemaki. Depositing organization: National Institute of Genetics. Publication: Targeted Protein Depletion Using the Auxin-Inducible Degron 2 (AID2) System. Saito Y, Kanemaki MT. Curr Protoc. 2021 Aug;1(8):e219. doi: 10.1002/cpz1.219. PubMed 34370399.
Backbone
  Vector backbone: pBluescript
  Total vector size (bp): 4040
  Vector type: Mammalian Expression, CRISPR
  Selectable markers: Blasticidin
Growth in bacteria
  Bacterial resistance: Ampicillin, 100 μg/mL
  Growth temperature: 37°C
  Growth strain: DH5alpha
  Copy number: High Copy
Gene/Insert
  Gene/Insert name: Stag-3FLAG-P2A-BSD
  Species: Synthetic
Terms and licenses: Academic/Nonprofit Terms; Industry Terms: Not Available to Industry
How to cite: pMK439 (Stag-3FLAG-P2A-BSD) was a gift from Masato Kanemaki (Addgene plasmid # 168234 ; http://n2t.net/addgene:168234 ; RRID:Addgene_168234)
