[The description below was written by a language model from this plasmid's Addgene catalogue record and pLannotate feature annotations shown in this document.]
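Description:
pMK439 (Stag-3FLAG-P2A-BSD) is a 4,040 bp pBluescript-based plasmid that supplies a promoterless cassette for C-terminal tagging of endogenous genes in mammalian cells, and is catalogued as a mammalian expression/CRISPR vector. It is maintained in E. coli at high copy through the ColE1/pUC-type origin and selected with ampicillin via the β-lactamase gene. The backbone also retains the usual pBluescript elements: an f1 phage origin, lacZα and lacI fragments, the lac promoter, operator and CAP site, and T7 and T3 promoters flanking the insert.

The synthetic insert encodes an S-tag (an affinity and epitope tag derived from ribonuclease A) followed by three tandem FLAG epitopes, then the blasticidin S deaminase (BSD) coding sequence and a mouse PGK polyadenylation signal. According to the construct name, a P2A self-cleaving peptide links the tags to BSD. The feature table does not annotate it, but there is an unannotated gap between 3xFLAG and BSD where it would be expected. No mammalian promoter is annotated upstream of the cassette. This fits a knock-in design in which in-frame integration at the 3′ end of a target gene places the tag and BSD under the endogenous promoter, with P2A separating the tagged protein from the resistance enzyme so that blasticidin selects for correctly expressed insertions. A single loxP site lies downstream of the poly(A) signal, and its purpose is not stated in the record. No homology arms or guide RNA elements are annotated, so locus-specific sequences are presumably added by the user. The associated publication concerns the auxin-inducible degron 2 system, although this plasmid itself carries no degron.
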