Features (pLannotate 1.2.2; 16 found; start..end, strand, type, name):
    457..612     -  CDS            lacZα (fragment): LacZα fragment of β-galactosidase; lacZ fragment
    620..638     +  promoter       T7 promoter: promoter for bacteriophage T7 RNA polymerase
    674..715     +  CDS            S-Tag (fragment): affinity and epitope tag derived from pancreatic ribonuclease A
    728..793     +  CDS            3xFLAG: three tandem FLAG® epitope tags, followed by an enterokinase cleavage site
    863..1261    +  CDS            BSD: blasticidin S deaminase; Aspergillus terreus BSD; confers resistance to blasticidin
   1285..1737    +  polyA_signal   PGK poly(A) signal: mouse phosphoglycerate kinase 1 polyadenylation signal
   1764..1797    -  protein_bind   loxP: Cre-mediated recombination occurs in the 8-bp core sequence (GCATACAT). Cre recombinase
   1846..1864    -  promoter       T3 promoter: promoter for bacteriophage T3 RNA polymerase
   1909..1925    -  protein_bind   lac operator: The lac repressor binds to the lac operator to inhibit transcription in E. coli. This inhibition can be relieved by adding lactose or isopropyl-β-D-thiogalactopyranoside (IPTG). lac repressor encoded by lacI
   1933..1963    -  promoter       lac promoter: promoter for the E. coli lac operon
   1978..1999    -  protein_bind   CAP binding site: CAP binding activates transcription in the presence of cAMP. E. coli catabolite activator protein
   2012..2104    -  CDS            lacI (fragment): lac repressor; lacI; The lac repressor binds to the lac operator to inhibit transcription in E. coli. This inhibition can be relieved by adding lactose or isopropyl-β-D-thiogalactopyranoside (IPTG).
   2287..2875    -  rep_origin     ori: high-copy-number ColE1/pMB1/pBR322/pUC origin of replication
   3046..3906    -  CDS            AmpR: β-lactamase; bla; confers resistance to ampicillin, carbenicillin, and related antibiotics
   3907..4011    -  promoter       AmpR promoter: bla
   4038..426     +  rep_origin     f1 ori (across the origin) (sequence partly withheld): f1 bacteriophage origin of replication; arrow indicates direction of (+) strand synthesis
>Addgene plasmid #168234 | pMK439 (Stag-3FLAG-P2A-BSD) | addgene full sequence | sequence record 331861 | Addgene NGS Result
[121 nt withheld, positions 1-121]
C
[91 nt withheld, positions 123-213]
A
[49 nt withheld, positions 215-263]
CCTTTGACGTTGGAGTCCACGTTCTTT
[37 nt withheld, positions 291-327]
ACCCTATCTCGGTCTATTCTTTTGATTTATAAGGGATTTTGCCGATTTCGGCCTATTGGTTAAAAAATGA
GCTGATTTAACAAAAATTTAACGCGAATTTTAACAAAATATTAACGCTTACAATTTCCATTCGCCATTCA
GGCTGCGCAACTGTTGGGAAGGGCGATCGGTGCGGGCCTCTTCGCTATTACGCCAGCTGGCGAAAGGGGG
ATGTGCTGCAAGGCGATTAAGTTGGGTAACGCCAGGGTTTTCCCAGTCACGACGTTGTAAAACGACGGCC
AGTGAGCGCGCGTAATACGACTCACTATAGGGCGAATTGGAGCTCGGATCCGGTGCAGGCGCCAAGGAAA
CCGCCGCTGCAAAATTCGAACGCCAGCACATGGACAGCCGATCCCGGGCTGACTACAAAGACCATGACGG
TGATTATAAAGATCATGACATCGACTACAAGGATGACGATGACAAGACGCGTGCTACTAACTTCAGCCTG
CTGAAGCAGGCTGGAGACGTGGAGGAGAACCCTGGACCTCTCGAGATGGCCAAGCCTTTGTCTCAAGAAG
AATCCACCCTCATTGAAAGAGCAACGGCTACAATCAACAGCATCCCCATCTCTGAAGACTACAGCGTCGC
CAGCGCAGCTCTCTCTAGCGACGGCCGCATCTTCACTGGTGTCAATGTATATCATTTTACTGGGGGACCT
TGTGCAGAACTCGTGGTGCTGGGCACTGCTGCTGCTGCGGCAGCTGGCAACCTGACTTGTATCGTCGCGA
TCGGAAATGAGAACAGGGGCATCTTGAGCCCCTGCGGACGGTGCCGACAGGTGCTTCTCGATCTGCATCC
TGGGATCAAAGCCATAGTGAAGGACAGTGATGGACAGCCGACGGCAGTTGGGATTCGTGAATTGCTGCCC
TCTGGTTATGTGTGGGAGGGCTAATCGATGATATCAGATCCCCGGGATGCAGAAATTGATGATCTATTAA
ACAATAAAGATGTCCACTAAAATGGAAGTTTTTCCTGTCATACTTTGTTAAGAAGGGTGAGAACAGAGTA
CCTACATTTTGAATGGAAGGATTGGAGCTACGGGGGTGGGGGTGGGGTGGGATTAGATAAATGCCTGCTC
TTTACTGAAGGCTCTTTACTATTGCTTTATGATAATGTTTCATAGTTGGATATCATAATTTAAACAAGCA
AAACCAAATTAAGGGCCAGCTCATTCCTCCCACTCATGATCTATAGATCTATAGATCTCTCGTGGGATCA
TTGTTTTTCTCTTGATTCCCACTTTGTGGTTCTAAGTACTGTGGTTTCCAAATGTGTCAGTTTCATAGCC
TGAAGAACGAGATCAGCAGCCTCTGTTCCACATACACTTCATTCTCAGTATTGTTTTGCCAAGTTCTAAT
TCCATCAGAAGCTGGTCGAGATCCGGAACCCTTAATATAACTTCGTATAATGTATGCTATACGAAGTTAT
TAGGTCCCTCGAAGAGGTTCACTAGGATCCGGTACCCAGCTTTTGTTCCCTTTAGTGAGGGTTAATTGCG
CGCTTGGCGTAATCATGGTCATAGCTGTTTCCTGTGTGAAATTGTTATCCGCTCACAATTCCACACAACA
TACGAGCCGGAAGCATAAAGTGTAAAGCCTGGGGTGCCTAATGAGTGAGCTAACTCACATTAATTGCGTT
GCGCTCACTGCCCGCTTTCCAGTCGGGAAACCTGTCGTGCCAGCTGCATTAATGAATCGGCCAACGCGCG
GGGAGAGGCGGTTTGCGTATTGGGCGCTCTTCCGCTTCCTCGCTCACTGACTCGCTGCGCTCGGTCGTTC
GGCTGCGGCGAGCGGTATCAGCTCACTCAAAGGCGGTAATACGGTTATCCACAGAATCAGGGGATAACGC
AGGAAAGAACATGTGAGCAAAAGGCCAGCAAAAGGCCAGGAACCGTAAAAAGGCCGCGTTGCTGGCGTTT
TTCCATAGGCTCCGCCCCCCTGACGAGCATCACAAAAATCGACGCTCAAGTCAGAGGTGGCGAAACCCGA
CAGGACTATAAAGATACCAGGCGTTTCCCCCTGGAAGCTCCCTCGTGCGCTCTCCTGTTCCGACCCTGCC
GCTTACCGGATACCTGTCCGCCTTTCTCCCTTCGGGAAGCGTGGCGCTTTCTCATAGCTCACGCTGTAGG
TATCTCAGTTCGGTGTAGGTCGTTCGCTCCAAGCTGGGCTGTGTGCACGAACCCCCCGTTCAGCCCGACC
GCTGCGCCTTATCCGGTAACTATCGTCTTGAGTCCAACCCGGTAAGACACGACTTATCGCCACTGGCAGC
AGCCACTGGTAACAGGATTAGCAGAGCGAGGTATGTAGGCGGTGCTACAGAGTTCTTGAAGTGGTGGCCT
AACTACGGCTACACTAGAAGAACAGTATTTGGTATCTGCGCTCTGCTGAAGCCAGTTACCTTCGGAAAAA
GAGTTGGTAGCTCTTGATCCGGCAAACAAACCACCGCTGGTAGCGGTGGTTTTTTTGTTTGCAAGCAGCA
GATTACGCGCAGAAAAAAAGGATCTCAAGAAGATCCTTTGATCTTTTCTACGGGGTCTGACGCTCAGTGG
AACGAAAACTCACGTTAAGGGATTTTGGTCATGAGATTATCAAAAAGGATCTTCACCTAGATCCTTTTAA
ATTAAAAATGAAGTTTTAAATCAATCTAAAGTATATATGAGTAAACTTGGTCTGACAGTTACCAATGCTT
AATCAGTGAGGCACCTATCTCAGCGATCTGTCTATTTCGTTCATCCATAGTTGCCTGACTCCCCGTCGTG
TAGATAACTACGATACGGGAGGGCTTACCATCTGGCCCCAGTGCTGCAATGATACCGCGAGACCCACGCT
CACCGGCTCCAGATTTATCAGCAATAAACCAGCCAGCCGGAAGGGCCGAGCGCAGAAGTGGTCCTGCAAC
TTTATCCGCCTCCATCCAGTCTATTAATTGTTGCCGGGAAGCTAGAGTAAGTAGTTCGCCAGTTAATAGT
TTGCGCAACGTTGTTGCCATTGCTACAGGCATCGTGGTGTCACGCTCGTCGTTTGGTATGGCTTCATTCA
GCTCCGGTTCCCAACGATCAAGGCGAGTTACATGATCCCCCATGTTGTGCAAAAAAGCGGTTAGCTCCTT
CGGTCCTCCGATCGTTGTCAGAAGTAAGTTGGCCGCAGTGTTATCACTCATGGTTATGGCAGCACTGCAT
AATTCTCTTACTGTCATGCCATCCGTAAGATGCTTTTCTGTGACTGGTGAGTACTCAACCAAGTCATTCT
GAGAATAGTGTATGCGGCGACCGAGTTGCTCTTGCCCGGCGTCAATACGGGATAATACCGCGCCACATAG
CAGAACTTTAAAAGTGCTCATCATTGGAAAACGTTCTTCGGGGCGAAAACTCTCAAGGATCTTACCGCTG
TTGAGATCCAGTTCGATGTAACCCACTCGTGCACCCAACTGATCTTCAGCATCTTTTACTTTCACCAGCG
TTTCTGGGTGAGCAAAAACAGGAAGGCAAAATGCCGCAAAAAAGGGAATAAGGGCGACACGGAAATGTTG
AATACTCATACTCTTCCTTTTTCAATATTATTGAAGCATTTATCAGGGTTATTGTCTCATGAGCGGATAC
ATATTTGAATGTATTTAGAAAAATAAACAAATAGGGGTTCCGCGCACATTTCCCCGAAAAGTGCCACCTG
ACG
